>Addgene plasmid #148964 | pT7-V5-SBP-C1-HsRck_AI | depositor full sequence | sequence record 291412 | Full Sequence
TAGTTATTAATAGTAATCAATTACGGGGTCATTAGTTCATAGCCCATATATGGAGTTCCGCGTTACATAA
CTTACGGTAAATGGCCCGCCTGGCTGACCGCCCAACGACCCCCGCCCATTGACGTCAATAATGACGTATG
TTCCCATAGTAACGCCAATAGGGACTTTCCATTGACGTCAATGGGTGGAGTATTTACGGTAAACTGCCCA
CTTGGCAGTACATCAAGTGTATCATATGCCAAGTACGCCCCCTATTGACGTCAATGACGGTAAATGGCCC
GCCTGGCATTATGCCCAGTACATGACCTTATGGGACTTTCCTACTTGGCAGTACATCTACGTATTAGTCA
TCGCTATTACCATGGTGATGCGGTTTTGGCAGTACATCAATGGGCGTGGATAGCGGTTTGACTCACGGGG
ATTTCCAAGTCTCCACCCCATTGACGTCAATGGGAGTTTGTTTTGGCACCAAAATCAACGGGACTTTCCA
AAATGTCGTAACAACTCCGCCCCATTGACGCAAATGGGCGGTAGGCGTGTACGGTGGGAGGTCTATATAA
GCAGAGCTCTCTGGCTAACTAGAGAACCCACTGCTTACTGGCTTATCGAAATTAATACGACTCACTATAG
GGAGACCCAAGCTCTAGCGCTACCGGTCGCCACCATGGGTAAGCCTATCCCTAACCCTCTCCTCGGTCTC
GATTCTACGCCCGGAAGCGGTAGCGGTACGATGGACGAGAAGACCACCGGCTGGGGGGGCGGCCACGTGG
TGGAGGGCCTGGCCGGCGAGCTGGAGCAGCTGCGGGCCAGGCTGGAGCACCACCCTCAGGGCCAGCGGGA
GCCCAGATCTATGGGTCTGTCCAGTCAAAATGGTCAGCTGAGAGGCCCTGTGAAACCCACTGGTGGCCCT
GGAGGAGGGGGCACACAGACACAGCAACAGATGAACCAGCTGAAAAACACCAACACAATCAATAATGGCA
CTCAGCAGCAAGCACAGAGTATGACCACCACTATTAAACCTGGTGATGACTGGAAAAAGACTTTAAAACT
CCCTCCAAAGGATCTAAGAATCAAAACTTCGGATGTGACCTCCACAAAAGGAAATGAGTTTGAAGATTAC
TGTTTGAAACGGGAGTTACTGATGGGAATTTTTGAAATGGGCTGGGAAAAGCCATCTCCTATTCAGGAGG
AGAGCATTCCCATTGCTTTATCTGGTAGGGATATCTTAGCTAGAGCAAAAAATGGAACAGGCAAGAGCGG
TGCCTACCTCATTCCCTTACTTGAACGGCTAGACCTGAAGAAGGACAATATACAAGCAATGGTGATTGTT
CCCACTAGAGAACTTGCTCTACAGGTCAGTCAAATTTGCATCCAGGTCAGCAAACACATGGGAGGGGCCA
AAGTGATGGCAACCACAGGAGGAACCAATTTACGAGATGACATAATGAGGCTTGATGATACAGTGCACGT
GGTGATTGCTACCCCTGGGAGAATCCTGGATCTTATTAAGAAAGGAGTAGCAAAGGTTGATCATGTCCAG
ATGATAGTATTGGATGAGGCAGATAAGTTGCTGTCACAGGATTTTGTGCAGATAATGGAGGATATTATTC
TCACGCTACCTAAAAACAGGCAGATTTTACTATATTCCGCTACTTTCCCTCTTAGTGTACAGAAGTTCAT
GAATTCCCATTTGCAGAAACCCTATGAGATTAACCTGATGGAG
[501 nt withheld, positions 1724-2224]
GTGGCAGAATACCACAGCGAGCCTGTAGAAGATGAGAAACCTTAACAATTCTGCAGTCGACGGATCCACC
GGATCTAGATAACTGATCATAATCAGCCATACCACATTTGTAGAGGTTTTACTTGCTTTAAAAAACCTCC
CACACCTCCCCCTGAACCTGAAACATAAAATGAATGCAATTGTTGTTGTTAACTTGTTTATTGCAGCTTA
TAATGGTTACAAATAAAGCAATAGCATCACAAATTTCACAAATAAAGCATTTTTTTCACTGCATTCTAGT
TGTGGTTTGTCCAAACTCATCAATGTATCTTAACGCGTAAATTGTAAGCGTTAATATTTTGTTAAAATTC
GCGTTAAATTTTTGTTAAATCAGCTCATTTTTTAACCAATAGGCCGAAATCGGCAAAATCCCTTATAAAT
CAAAAGAATAGACCGAGATAGGGT
[37 nt withheld, positions 2669-2705]
AAAGAACGTGGACTCCAACGTCAAAGG
[49 nt withheld, positions 2733-2781]
T
[91 nt withheld, positions 2783-2873]
G
[124 nt withheld, positions 2875-2998]
CAGGTGGCACTTTTCGGGGAAATGTGCGCGGAACCCCTATTTGTTTATTTTTCTAAATACATTCAAATAT
GTATCCGCTCATGAGACAATAACCCTGATAAATGCTTCAATAATATTGAAAAAGGAAGAGTCCTGAGGCG
GAAAGAACCAGCTGTGGAATGTGTGTCAGTTAGGGTGTGGAAAGTCCCCAGGCTCCCCAGCAGGCAGAAG
TATGCAAAGCATGCATCTCAATTAGTCAGCAACCAGGTGTGGAAAGTCCCCAGGCTCCCCAGCAGGCAGA
AGTATGCAAAGCATGCATCTCAATTAGTCAGCAACCATAGTCCCGCCCCTAACTCCGCCCATCCCGCCCC
TAACTCCGCCCAGTTCCGCCCATTCTCCGCCCCATGGCTGACTAATTTTTTTTATTTATGCAGAGGCCGA
GGCCGCCTCGGCCTCTGAGCTATTCCAGAAGTAGTGAGGAGGCTTTTTTGGAGGCCTAGGCTTTTGCAAA
GATCGATCAAGAGACAGGATGAGGATCGTTTCGCATGATTGAACAAGATGGATTGCACGCAGGTTCTCCG
GCCGCTTGGGTGGAGAGGCTATTCGGCTATGACTGGGCACAACAGACAATCGGCTGCTCTGATGCCGCCG
TGTTCCGGCTGTCAGCGCAGGGGCGCCCGGTTCTTTTTGTCAAGACCGACCTGTCCGGTGCCCTGAATGA
ACTGCAAGACGAGGCAGCGCGGCTATCGTGGCTGGCCACGACGGGCGTTCCTTGCGCAGCTGTGCTCGAC
GTTGTCACTGAAGCGGGAAGGGACTGGCTGCTATTGGGCGAAGTGCCGGGGCAGGATCTCCTGTCATCTC
ACCTTGCTCCTGCCGAGAAAGTATCCATCATGGCTGATGCAATGCGGCGGCTGCATACGCTTGATCCGGC
TACCTGCCCATTCGACCACCAAGCGAAACATCGCATCGAGCGAGCACGTACTCGGATGGAAGCCGGTCTT
GTCGATCAGGATGATCTGGACGAAGAGCATCAGGGGCTCGCGCCAGCCGAACTGTTCGCCAGGCTCAAGG
CGAGCATGCCCGACGGCGAGGATCTCGTCGTGACCCATGGCGATGCCTGCTTGCCGAATATCATGGTGGA
AAATGGCCGCTTTTCTGGATTCATCGACTGTGGCCGGCTGGGTGTGGCGGACCGCTATCAGGACATAGCG
TTGGCTACCCGTGATATTGCTGAAGAGCTTGGCGGCGAATGGGCTGACCGCTTCCTCGTGCTTTACGGTA
TCGCCGCTCCCGATTCGCAGCGCATCGCCTTCTATCGCCTTCTTGACGAGTTCTTCTGAGCGGGACTCTG
GGGTTCGAAATGACCGACCAAGCGACGCCCAACCTGCCATCACGAGATTTCGATTCCACCGCCGCCTTCT
ATGAAAGGTTGGGCTTCGGAATCGTTTTCCGGGACGCCGGCTGGATGATCCTCCAGCGCGGGGATCTCAT
GCTGGAGTTCTTCGCCCACCCTAGGGGGAGGCTAACTGAAACACGGAAGGAGACAATACCGGAAGGAACC
CGCGCTATGACGGCAATAAAAAGACAGAATAAAACGCACGGTGTTGGGTCGTTTGTTCATAAACGCGGGG
TTCGGTCCCAGGGCTGGCACTCTGTCGATACCCCACCGAGACCCCATTGGGGCCAATACGCCCGCGTTTC
TTCCTTTTCCCCACCCCACCCCCCAAGTTCGGGTGAAGGCCCAGGGCTCGCAGCCAACGTCGGGGCGGCA
GGCCCTGCCATAGCCTCAGGTTACTCATATATACTTTAGATTGATTTAAAACTTCATTTTTAATTTAAAA
GGATCTAGGTGAAGATCCTTTTTGATAATCTCATGACCAAAATCCCTTAACGTGAGTTTTCGTTCCACTG
AGCGTCAGACCCCGTAGAAAAGATCAAAGGATCTTCTTGAGATCCTTTTTTTCTGCGCGTAATCTGCTGC
TTGCAAACAAAAAAACCACCGCTACCAGCGGTGGTTTGTTTGCCGGATCAAGAGCTACCAACTCTTTTTC
CGAAGGTAACTGGCTTCAGCAGAGCGCAGATACCAAATACTGTCCTTCTAGTGTAGCCGTAGTTAGGCCA
CCACTTCAAGAACTCTGTAGCACCGCCTACATACCTCGCTCTGCTAATCCTGTTACCAGTGGCTGCTGCC
AGTGGCGATAAGTCGTGTCTTACCGGGTTGGACTCAAGACGATAGTTACCGGATAAGGCGCAGCGGTCGG
GCTGAACGGGGGGTTCGTGCACACAGCCCAGCTTGGAGCGAACGACCTACACCGAACTGAGATACCTACA
GCGTGAGCTATGAGAAAGCGCCACGCTTCCCGAAGGGAGAAAGGCGGACAGGTATCCGGTAAGCGGCAGG
GTCGGAACAGGAGAGCGCACGAGGGAGCTTCCAGGGGGAAACGCCTGGTATCTTTATAGTCCTGTCGGGT
TTCGCCACCTCTGACTTGAGCGTCGATTTTTGTGATGCTCGTCAGGGGGGCGGAGCCTATGGAAAAACGC
CAGCAACGCGGCCTTTTTACGGTTCCTGGCCTTTTGCTGGCCTTTTGCTCACATGTTCTTTCCTGCGTTA
TCCCCTGATTCTGTGGATAACCGTATTACCGCCATGCAT
Features (pLannotate 1.2.2; 18 found; start..end, strand, type, name):
     61..364     +  enhancer       CMV enhancer: human cytomegalovirus immediate early enhancer
    365..568     +  promoter       CMV promoter: human cytomegalovirus (CMV) immediate early promoter
    564..597     +  LTR            5' LTR (truncated) (fragment): truncated 5' long terminal repeat (LTR) from HIV-1
    613..631     +  promoter       T7 promoter: promoter for bacteriophage T7 RNA polymerase
    668..709     +  CDS            V5 tag: epitope tag from simian virus 5
    731..844     +  CDS            SBP: streptavidin-binding peptide selected from a peptide library; binds streptavidin with nanomolar affinity (Keefe et al., 2001)
    842..2266    +  CDS            DDX6 (sequence partly withheld): DDX6_HUMAN - Also known as HLR2, RCK. Experimental evidence at protein level: Swiss-Prot protein existence level 1. Essential for the formation of P-bodies, cytosolic membrane- less ribonucleoprotein granules involved in RNA metabolism through the coordinated storage of mRNAs encoding regulatory functions (PubMed:25995375, PubMed:27342281, PubMed:31422817). Plays a role in P- bodies to coordinate the storage of translationally inactive mRNAs in the cytoplasm and prevent their degradation (PubMed:27342281). In the process of mRNA degradation, plays a role in mRNA decapping (PubMed:16364915). Bl
   2271..2287    +  misc_feature   MCS (fragment): multiple cloning site
   2308..2392    +  CDS            large T antigen (fragment): large T antigen from SV40 (simian virus 40)
   2415..2536    +  polyA_signal   SV40 poly(A) signal: SV40 polyadenylation signal
   2570..2998    -  rep_origin     f1 ori (sequence partly withheld): f1 bacteriophage origin of replication; arrow indicates direction of (+) strand synthesis
   3025..3129    +  promoter       AmpR promoter: bla
   3131..3488    +  promoter       SV40 promoter: SV40 enhancer and early promoter
   3523..4317    +  CDS            NeoR/KanR: aminoglycoside phosphotransferase from Tn5; aph(3')-II (or nptII); confers resistance to neomycin, kanamycin, and G418 (Geneticin®)
   4338..4490    +  CDS            ble (fragment): BLE_KLEPN - Experimental evidence at protein level: Swiss-Prot protein existence level 1. Binding protein with a strong affinity to the bleomycin family of antibiotics. Binds to CL990; an antimitotic-antibiotic compound. From Klebsiella pneumoniae.
   4549..4596    +  polyA_signal   HSV TK poly(A) signal: herpes simplex virus thymidine kinase polyadenylation signal (Cole and Stacy, 1985)
   4687..4703    -  polyA_signal   bGH poly(A) signal (fragment): bovine growth hormone polyadenylation signal
   4925..5513    +  rep_origin     ori: high-copy-number ColE1/pMB1/pBR322/pUC origin of replication
