[The description below was written by a language model from this plasmid's Addgene catalogue record and pLannotate feature annotations shown in this document.]
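Description:
pT7-V5-SBP-C1-HsRck_AI is a 5,627-nt mammalian expression plasmid encoding human DDX6 (also called Rck or p54), a protein annotated as essential for P-body formation and involved in storing translationally inactive mRNAs and in mRNA decapping. The catalogue lists the backbone as unknown. The annotated layout is nonetheless that of a C1-style vector, in which tags sit upstream of the cloning site so that the insert is tagged at its N-terminus. The plasmid replicates in bacteria from a high-copy ColE1/pUC-type origin and also carries an f1 origin. A single NeoR/KanR gene (Tn5 aminoglycoside phosphotransferase) is placed behind tandem bacterial (AmpR) and SV40 early promoters and ends in an HSV TK polyadenylation signal. This arrangement gives kanamycin resistance in E. coli and can confer G418 resistance in mammalian cells.

The expression cassette is driven by the CMV immediate-early enhancer and promoter. A T7 promoter lies just downstream, which would also allow transcription by T7 RNA polymerase. The reading frame begins with a V5 epitope tag, continues with a streptavidin-binding peptide (SBP), and runs into the DDX6 coding sequence, which the depositor states was taken from the NCBI reference transcript. An SV40 poly(A) signal terminates the transcript. The V5 tag permits immunodetection, and the SBP allows capture on streptavidin resin. This makes the construct suited to pulldown and interaction studies in human cells, consistent with the associated work on GIGYF–Me31B/DDX6 complex assembly in 4EHP-mediated translational repression. The meaning of the "_AI" suffix is not explained in the record. Several short annotated fragments (HIV-1 LTR, large T antigen, ble, bGH poly(A)) are probably backbone remnants or chance matches. The depositor sequence may be theoretical rather than fully verified.
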