Addgene plasmid #148964: pT7-V5-SBP-C1-HsRck_AI
Purpose: Mammalian Expression of HsRck
Depositing lab: Elisa Izaurralde. Depositing organization: Max Planck Institute for Developmental Biology. Publication: Molecular basis for GIGYF-Me31B complex assembly in 4EHP-mediated translational repression. Peter D, Ruscica V, Bawankar P, Weber R, Helms S, Valkov E, Igreja C, Izaurralde E. Genes Dev. 2019 Oct 1;33(19-20):1355-1360. doi: 10.1101/gad.329219.119. Epub 2019 Aug 22. PubMed 31439631.
Backbone
  Vector backbone: Unknown
  Vector type: Mammalian Expression
Growth in bacteria
  Bacterial resistance: Kanamycin, 50 μg/mL
  Growth temperature: 37°C
  Growth strain: DH5alpha
  Copy number: High Copy
Gene/Insert
  Gene/Insert name: HsRck (alt name: DDX6)
  Species: H. sapiens (human)
  Entrez Gene: DDX6 (a.k.a. HLR2, IDDILF, P54, RCK, Rck/p54)
  Cloning method: Unknown
Terms and licenses: Academic/Nonprofit Terms; Industry Terms: Not Available to Industry
Depositor comments: ORF extracted from NCBI: NM_004397.3 Plasmids from this collection were made available to the research community and donated after the lab closed. Please note that the sequence provided by the depositing laboratory may be theoretical/predicted or based on Sanger sequencing results. There may be discrepancies between sequencing results obtained by Addgene and the depositor sequence. If an Addgene verified sequence is not available, please contact before placing your order to request that our lab fully sequence the plasmid.
How to cite: pT7-V5-SBP-C1-HsRck_AI was a gift from Elisa Izaurralde (Addgene plasmid # 148964 ; http://n2t.net/addgene:148964 ; RRID:Addgene_148964)
